Addgene plasmid #242633: M87
Purpose: MYC expression
Depositing lab: Alain Nepveu. Depositing organization: McGill University. Publication: The function of MYC in base excision repair protects against RAS-induced senescence. Faraco CCF, Zhu W, Fortier AM, Ramdzan ZM, Vickridge E, Ong V, Goudreau F, Djerir B, Bellemare J, Gu S, Zhang H, Carroll BL, Krishnan SS, Leduy L, Guarne A, Park M, Marechal A, Nepveu A. Nucleic Acids Res. 2025 Jul 19;53(14):gkaf706. doi: 10.1093/nar/gkaf706. PubMed 40737085.
Backbone
  Vector backbone: pCF806
  Vector type: Mammalian Expression
Growth in bacteria
  Bacterial resistance: Ampicillin, 100 μg/mL
  Growth temperature: 37°C
  Growth strain: NEB Stable
  Copy number: High Copy
Gene/Insert
  Gene/Insert name: EGFP-MYC
  Species: H. sapiens (human)
  Entrez Gene: MYC (a.k.a. MRTL, MYCC, bHLHe39, c-Myc)
  Cloning method: Gene Synthesis
Terms and licenses: Academic/Nonprofit Terms; Industry Terms: Not Available to Industry
Depositor comments: 5' Cloning Site: BamH1, 3' Cloning Site: SceI
How to cite: M87 was a gift from Alain Nepveu (Addgene plasmid # 242633 ; http://n2t.net/addgene:242633 ; RRID:Addgene_242633)
