[The description below was written by a language model from this plasmid's Addgene catalogue record and pLannotate feature annotations shown in this document.]
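Description:
M87 is an 11.3 kb plasmid built on the pCF806 backbone. It is catalogued as a mammalian expression vector, but its feature table shows the architecture of a third-generation, self-inactivating lentiviral transfer vector. A CMV enhancer/promoter fused to a truncated HIV-1 5' LTR drives production of the viral genomic RNA. This is followed by the Ψ packaging signal with a partial gag sequence, the Rev response element for Rev-dependent nuclear export, and the cPPT/CTS. The ΔU3 3' LTR inactivates the viral promoter after integration, and a bGH polyadenylation signal lies downstream of it. In bacteria the plasmid replicates from a high-copy ColE1/pUC-type origin and is selected with ampicillin via AmpR. A recombination-tolerant strain is recorded for growth, as is common for LTR-containing plasmids.

The payload is an all-in-one doxycycline-inducible (Tet-On) system. Because the map is circular, the TRE3GV Tet-responsive promoter annotated at the end of the sequence sits directly upstream of the insert, a synthesized fusion of EGFP to the N-terminus of human MYC. This allows the oncoprotein to be tracked by green fluorescence. A residual miR-30a 3' flanking fragment follows the insert, presumably a remnant of the backbone. Downstream, an EF-1α core promoter constitutively expresses a bicistronic cassette of puromycin N-acetyltransferase, an EMCV IRES and the rtTA3 transactivator, followed by a WPRE to enhance transcript expression. Transduced cells can therefore be selected with puromycin, and they supply their own rtTA3, which activates the TRE3GV promoter when doxycycline is present. The stated purpose is MYC expression, and the associated study concerns MYC's function in base excision repair and protection against RAS-induced senescence.
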