Features (pLannotate 1.2.2; 28 found; start..end, strand, type, name):
     10..726     +  CDS            EGFP: EGFP is a basic (constitutively fluorescent) green fluorescent protein published in 1996, derived from Aequorea victoria. It is reported to be a rapidly-maturing weak dimer with moderate acid sensitivity.
    736..2052    +  CDS            MYC: MYC_HUMAN - Also known as BHLHE39. Experimental evidence at protein level: Swiss-Prot protein existence level 1. Transcription factor that binds DNA in a non-specific manner, yet also specifically recognizes the core sequence 5'-CAC[GA]TG-3'. Activates the transcription of growth-related genes. Binds to the VEGFA promoter, promoting VEGFA production and subsequent sprouting angiogenesis (PubMed:24940000). Regulator of somatic reprogramming, controls self-renewal of embryonic stem cells. Functions with TAF6L to activate target gene expression through RNA polymerase II pause release (By similari
   2207..2301    +  ncRNA          3' miR-30a (fragment): sequence downstream of the 71-nt precursor of the human miR-30a microRNA (Zeng et al., 2002) miRNA
   2335..2353    +  CDS            small t antigen (fragment): SV40 (simian virus 40) small t antigen
   2379..2590    +  promoter       EF-1α core promoter: core promoter for human elongation factor EF-1α
   2615..3214    +  CDS            PuroR (fragment): puromycin N-acetyltransferase; pac from Streptomyces; confers resistance to puromycin
   3237..3809    +  misc_feature   IRES: internal ribosome entry site (IRES) of the encephalomyocarditis virus (EMCV)
   3832..4520    +  CDS            rtTA3 (fragment): reverse tetracycline transactivator 3 activates expression from Tet-responsive promoters in the presence of doxycycline
   4450..4560    +  CDS            VP48: 3 tandem repeats of the minimal activation domain of herpes simplex virus VP16 (Cheng et al., 2013)
   4589..5177    +  misc_feature   WPRE: woodchuck hepatitis virus posttranscriptional regulatory element
   5228..5247    +  misc_feature   cPPT/CTS (fragment): central polypurine tract and central termination sequence of HIV-1
   5249..5482    +  LTR            3' LTR (ΔU3): self-inactivating 3' long terminal repeat (LTR) from HIV-1
   5514..5738    +  polyA_signal   bGH poly(A) signal: bovine growth hormone polyadenylation signal
   5742..5761    +  promoter       SV40 promoter (fragment): SV40 enhancer and early promoter
   5782..5832    -  CDS            lacI (fragment): lac repressor; lacI; The lac repressor binds to the lac operator to inhibit transcription in E. coli. This inhibition can be relieved by adding lactose or isopropyl-β-D-thiogalactopyranoside (IPTG).
   6015..6603    -  rep_origin     ori: high-copy-number ColE1/pMB1/pBR322/pUC origin of replication
   6774..7634    -  CDS            AmpR: β-lactamase; bla; confers resistance to ampicillin, carbenicillin, and related antibiotics
   7635..7739    -  promoter       AmpR promoter: bla
   7798..7850    -  misc_feature   bom (fragment): basis of mobility region from pBR322
   7999..8378    +  enhancer       CMV enhancer: human cytomegalovirus immediate early enhancer
   8379..8578    +  promoter       CMV promoter: human cytomegalovirus (CMV) immediate early promoter
   8596..8776    +  LTR            5' LTR (truncated): truncated 5' long terminal repeat (LTR) from HIV-1
   8823..8948    +  misc_feature   HIV-1 Ψ: packaging signal of human immunodeficiency virus type 1
   8932..9295    +  CDS            HIV-1 gag (fragment): gag protein from human immunodeficiency virus 1; gag
   9441..9674    +  misc_feature   RRE: The Rev response element (RRE) of HIV-1 allows for Rev-dependent mRNA export from the nucleus to the cytoplasm.
  10051..10151   +  CDS            Rev (fragment): human immunodeficiency virus 1 (HIV-1) Rev protein; rev; enhances nuclear export of unspliced and incompletely spliced viral mRNAs
  10201..10318   +  misc_feature   cPPT/CTS: central polypurine tract and central termination sequence of HIV-1
  10970..11319   +  promoter       TRE3GV promoter: 3rd-generation Tet-responsive promoter that can be activated by binding of Tet-On® 3G, optimized for retroviral and lentiviral vectors
>Addgene plasmid #242633 | M87 | addgene full sequence | sequence record 486375 | Addgene NGS Result
GGATCCACCATGGTGTCTAAGGGGGAGGAGCTTTTCACGGGCGTCGTGCCCATCTTGGTAGAACTGGACG
GCGACGTGAATGGCCATAAGTTCAGTGTGTCTGGAGAGGGCGAAGGCGATGCGACCTACGGGAAGTTGAC
CCTCAAGTTCATATGTACCACAGGCAAGCTGCCCGTCCCGTGGCCAACACTGGTGACTACCTTGACTTAC
GGCGTTCAATGCTTTTCTCGCTACCCAGACCATATGAAACAGCACGATTTTTTTAAGTCAGCTATGCCCG
AGGGGTATGTGCAAGAGCGCACAATCTTTTTCAAGGATGATGGGAACTACAAGACGCGAGCAGAAGTGAA
ATTCGAAGGTGATACTTTGGTGAATAGGATAGAACTGAAGGGCATCGATTTCAAGGAGGACGGAAACATC
CTTGGCCACAAGTTAGAGTATAATTACAATTCCCACAACGTATATATCATGGCTGACAAACAGAAAAACG
GGATCAAAGCAAACTTCAAAATTCGTCACAACATCGAGGACGGGAGTGTCCAGTTAGCTGATCACTATCA
GCAGAACACCCCTATTGGCGACGGTCCTGTCCTGCTGCCTGACAACCATTACCTGAGCACTCAGAGTGCA
CTGTCTAAGGACCCTAATGAAAAGCGCGACCATATGGTGCTGTTGGAGTTCGTCACAGCCGCCGGAATTA
CCTTGGGTATGGATGAGTTGTACAAGGGCAGTGGAATGCCGCTGAATGTTTCATTTACTAATCGCAATTA
TGATCTGGATTACGATAGCGTGCAGCCGTACTTTTATTGCGATGAGGAAGAAAACTTCTACCAGCAGCAG
CAGCAGTCCGAGCTCCAGCCTCCAGCCCCAAGCGAGGACATCTGGAAGAAGTTCGAGCTGTTACCAACCC
CTCCTTTGAGCCCAAGTCGCAGATCCGGTCTGTGTTCACCTTCTTATGTGGCGGTCACCCCATTCTCTCT
TCGGGGAGACAATGACGGAGGGGGGGGGTCTTTCAGTACAGCAGATCAACTGGAAATGGTCACCGAACTG
TTGGGCGGGGACATGGTGAACCAGTCCTTTATTTGCGATCCGGATGACGAGACCTTCATTAAAAATATCA
TTATTCAGGACTGCATGTGGTCTGGCTTTTCTGCGGCCGCAAAGCTGGTTTCTGAGAAGTTGGCATCCTA
CCAGGCAGCCAGGAAGGACTCCGGCAGCCCTAACCCCGCCCGGGGCCACAGTGTATGCTCTACCTCTAGT
CTCTATCTGCAAGATCTCTCCGCCGCTGCTAGCGAGTGCATCGATCCTTCCGTAGTGTTCCCATATCCTC
TCAATGACAGCTCTAGCCCTAAGTCCTGTGCCTCACAGGACAGCTCTGCTTTTAGCCCGTCTTCCGATTC
CCTGCTGTCTTCAACCGAGAGTAGCCCCCAAGGGAGTCCTGAGCCCCTCGTCCTGCACGAAGAGACACCT
CCGACGACTAGCAGCGACTCTGAAGAAGAGCAAGAGGATGAGGAAGAGATTGACGTGGTGAGTGTGGAGA
AAAGGCAGGCGCCTGGCAAGCGATCTGAGTCCGGTAGTCCATCTGCAGGCGGACATAGCAAGCCACCTCA
CTCTCCATTGGTTCTCAAGCGGTGCCACGTGTCCACGCATCAACATAATTACGCCGCCCCACCCTCCACC
AGAAAAGACTACCCAGCCGCGAAAAGAGTGAAGCTGGATTCCGTCAGAGTCCTTCGTCAAATCTCCAATA
ACCGCAAATGTACATCACCCCGCTCCTCAGACACAGAAGAAAACGTAAAACGGAGGACACACAATGTCCT
TGAGCGGCAGAGAAGGAACGAGCTGAAGAGGAGCTTTTTCGCCCTGAGAGACCAGATCCCTGAGCTTGAG
AATAACGAGAAGGCCCCAAAAGTGGTCATCTTAAAGAAGGCCACAGCTTATATCCTGTCAGTCCAAGCTG
AAGAACAGAAGTTGATCAGCGAGGAGGACCTTCTGCGCAAAAGAAGGGAACAGCTGAAACACAAACTGGA
GCAGCTGAGAAATTCTTGTGCCTAACGTACGGCGGCCGCCTCGACTAGGGATAACAGGGTAATTGTTTGA
ATGAGGCTTCAGTACTTTACAGAATCGTTGCCTGCACATCTTGGAAACACTTGCTGGGATTACTTCGACT
TCTTAACCCAACAGAAGGCTCGAGCAACCAGAATTCGAGCAATTATCTTGTTTACTAAAACTGAATACCT
TGCTATCTCTTTGATACATTTTTACAAAGCTGAATTAAAATGGTATAAATTAAATCACTTTTTTCAATTG
ACACGTACGCGTGATCTAATTCTACTAGGTCTTGAAAGGAGTGGGAATTGGCTCCGGTGCCCGTCAGTGG
GCAGAGCGCACATCGCCCACAGTCCCCGAGAAGTTGGGGGGAGGGGTCGGCAATTGATCCGGTGCCTAGA
GAAGGTGGCGCGGGGTAAACTGGGAAAGTGATGTCGTGTACTGGCTCCGCCTTTTTCCCGAGGGTGGGGG
AGAACCGTATATAAGTGCAGTAGTCGCCGTGAACGTTCTTTTTCGCAACGGGTTTGCCGCCAGAACACAG
GACCGGTTGTAGAGCGCTGCCACCATGACCGAGTACAAGCCCACGGTGCGCCTCGCCACCCGCGACGACG
TCCCCAGGGCCGTACGCACCCTCGCCGCCGCGTTCGCCGACTACCCCGCCACGCGCCACACCGTCGATCC
GGACCGCCACATCGAGCGGGTCACCGAGCTGCAAGAACTCTTCCTCACGCGCGTCGGGCTCGACATCGGC
AAGGTGTGGGTCGCGGACGACGGCGCCGCGGTGGCGGTCTGGACCACGCCGGAGAGCGTCGAAGCGGGGG
CGGTGTTCGCCGAGATCGGCCCGCGCATGGCCGAGTTGAGCGGTTCCCGGCTGGCCGCGCAGCAACAGAT
GGAAGGCCTCCTGGCGCCGCACCGGCCCAAGGAGCCCGCGTGGTTCCTGGCCACCGTCGGAGTCTCGCCC
GACCACCAGGGCAAGGGTCTGGGCAGCGCCGTCGTGCTCCCCGGAGTGGAGGCGGCCGAGCGCGCCGGGG
TGCCCGCCTTCCTGGAGACCTCCGCGCCCCGCAACCTCCCCTTCTACGAGCGGCTCGGCTTCACCGTCAC
CGCCGACGTCGAGGTGCCCGAAGGACCGCGCACCTGGTGCATGACCCGCAAGCCCGGTGCCTGAACGCCG
CCATCGATAAGGAGCGCCCCTCTCCCTCCCCCCCCCCTAACGTTACTGGCCGAAGCCGCTTGGAATAAGG
CCGGTGTGCGTTTGTCTATATGTTATTTTCCACCATATTGCCGTCTTTTGGCAATGTGAGGGCCCGGAAA
CCTGGCCCTGTCTTCTTGACGAGCATTCCTAGGGGTCTTTCCCCTCTCGCCAAAGGAATGCAAGGTCTGT
TGAATGTCGTGAAGGAAGCAGTTCCTCTGGAAGCTTCTTGAAGACAAACAACGTCTGTAGCGACCCTTTG
CAGGCAGCGGAACCCCCCACCTGGCGACAGGTGCCTCTGCGGCCAAAAGCCACGTGTATAAGATACACCT
GCAAAGGCGGCACAACCCCAGTGCCACGTTGTGAGTTGGATAGTTGTGGAAAGAGTCAAATGGCTCTCCT
CAAGCGTATTCAACAAGGGGCTGAAGGATGCCCAGAAGGTACCCCATTGTATGGGATCTGATCTGGGGCC
TCGGTGCACATGCTTTACATGTGTTTAGTCGAGGTTAAAAAACGTCTAGGCCCCCCGAACCACGGGGACG
TGGTTTTCCTTTGAAAAACACGATGATAATATGGCCACAACCATGAGCAGACTGGACAAGAGCAAAGTCA
TAAACTCTGCTCTGGAATTACTCAATGGAGTCGGTATCGAAGGCCTGACGACAAGGAAACTCGCTCAAAA
GCTGGGAGTTGAGCAGCCTACCCTGTACTGGCACGTGAAGAACAAGCGGGCCCTGCTCGATGCCCTGCCA
ATCGAGATGCTGGACAGGCATCATACCCACTCCTGCCCCCTGGAAGGCGAGTCATGGCAAGACTTTCTGC
GGAACAACGCCAAGTCATACCGCTGTGCTCTCCTCTCACATCGCGACGGGGCTAAAGTGCATCTCGGCAC
CCGCCCAACAGAGAAACAGTACGAAACCCTGGAAAATCAGCTCGCGTTCCTGTGTCAGCAAGGCTTCTCC
CTGGAGAACGCACTGTACGCTCTGTCCGCCGTGGGCCACTTTACACTGGGCTGCGTATTGGAGGAACAGG
AGCATCAAGTAGCAAAAGAGGAAAGAGAGACACCTACCACCGATTCTATGCCCCCACTTCTGAAACAAGC
AATTGAGCTGTTCGACCGGCAGGGAGCCGAACCTGCCTTCCTTTTCGGCCTGGAACTAATCATATGTGGC
CTGGAGAAACAGCTAAAGTGCGAAAGCGGCGGGCCGACCGACGCCCTTGACGATTTTGACTTAGACATGC
TCCCAGCCGATGCCCTTGACGACTTTGACCTTGATATGCTGCCTGCTGACGCTCTTGACGATTTTGACCT
TGACATGCTCCCCGGGTAAGCTCTAGAGTTAAGTCGACAATCAACCTCTGGATTACAAAATTTGTGAAAG
ATTGACTGGTATTCTTAACTATGTTGCTCCTTTTACGCTATGTGGATACGCTGCTTTAATGCCTTTGTAT
CATGCTATTGCTTCCCGTATGGCTTTCATTTTCTCCTCCTTGTATAAATCCTGGTTGCTGTCTCTTTATG
AGGAGTTGTGGCCCGTTGTCAGGCAACGTGGCGTGGTGTGCACTGTGTTTGCTGACGCAACCCCCACTGG
TTGGGGCATTGCCACCACCTGTCAGCTCCTTTCCGGGACTTTCGCTTTCCCCCTCCCTATTGCCACGGCG
GAACTCATCGCCGCCTGCCTTGCCCGCTGCTGGACAGGGGCTCGGCTGTTGGGCACTGACAATTCCGTGG
TGTTGTCGGGGAAATCATCGTCCTTTCCTTGGCTGCTCGCCTGTGTTGCCACCTGGATTCTGCGCGGGAC
GTCCTTCTGCTACGTCCCTTCGGCCCTCAATCCAGCGGACCTTCCTTCCCGCGGCCTGCTGCCGGCTCTG
CGGCCTCTTCCGCGTCTTCGCCTTCGCCCTCAGACGAGTCGGATCTCCCTTTGGGCCGCCTCCCCGCGTC
GACTTTAAGACCAATGACTTACAAGGCAGCTGTAGATCTTAGCCACTTTTTAAAAGAAAAGGGGGGACTG
GAAGGGCTAATTCACTCCCAACGAAGACAAGATCTGCTTTTTGCTTGTACTGGGTCTCTCTGGTTAGACC
AGATCTGAGCCTGGGAGCTCTCTGGCTAACTAGGGAACCCACTGCTTAAGCCTCAATAAAGCTTGCCTTG
AGTGCTTCAAGTAGTGTGTGCCCGTCTGTTGTGTGACTCTGGTAACTAGAGATCCCTCAGACCCTTTTAG
TCAGTGTGGAAAATCTCTAGCAGGGCCCGTTTAAACCCGCTGATCAGCCTCGACTGTGCCTTCTAGTTGC
CAGCCATCTGTTGTTTGCCCCTCCCCCGTGCCTTCCTTGACCCTGGAAGGTGCCACTCCCACTGTCCTTT
CCTAATAAAATGAGGAAATTGCATCGCATTGTCTGAGTAGGTGTCATTCTATTCTGGGGGGTGGGGTGGG
GCAGGACAGCAAGGGGGAGGATTGGGAAGACAATAGCAGGCATGCTGGGGATGCGGTGGGCTCTATGGCT
TCTGAGGCGGAAAGAACCAGCCATTAATGAAAAGAACCAGCCATTAATGAATCGGCCAACGCGCGGGGAG
AGGCGGTTTGCGTATTGGGCGCTCTTCCGCTTCCTCGCTCACTGACTCGCTGCGCTCGGTCGTTCGGCTG
CGGCGAGCGGTATCAGCTCACTCAAAGGCGGTAATACGGTTATCCACAGAATCAGGGGATAACGCAGGAA
AGAACATGTGAGCAAAAGGCCAGCAAAAGGCCAGGAACCGTAAAAAGGCCGCGTTGCTGGCGTTTTTCCA
TAGGCTCCGCCCCCCTGACGAGCATCACAAAAATCGACGCTCAAGTCAGAGGTGGCGAAACCCGACAGGA
CTATAAAGATACCAGGCGTTTCCCCCTGGAAGCTCCCTCGTGCGCTCTCCTGTTCCGACCCTGCCGCTTA
CCGGATACCTGTCCGCCTTTCTCCCTTCGGGAAGCGTGGCGCTTTCTCATAGCTCACGCTGTAGGTATCT
CAGTTCGGTGTAGGTCGTTCGCTCCAAGCTGGGCTGTGTGCACGAACCCCCCGTTCAGCCCGACCGCTGC
GCCTTATCCGGTAACTATCGTCTTGAGTCCAACCCGGTAAGACACGACTTATCGCCACTGGCAGCAGCCA
CTGGTAACAGGATTAGCAGAGCGAGGTATGTAGGCGGTGCTACAGAGTTCTTGAAGTGGTGGCCTAACTA
CGGCTACACTAGAAGAACAGTATTTGGTATCTGCGCTCTGCTGAAGCCAGTTACCTTCGGAAAAAGAGTT
GGTAGCTCTTGATCCGGCAAACAAACCACCGCTGGTAGCGGTGGTTTTTTTGTTTGCAAGCAGCAGATTA
CGCGCAGAAAAAAAGGATCTCAAGAAGATCCTTTGATCTTTTCTACGGGGTCTGACGCTCAGTGGAACGA
AAACTCACGTTAAGGGATTTTGGTCATGAGATTATCAAAAAGGATCTTCACCTAGATCCTTTTAAATTAA
AAATGAAGTTTTAAATCAATCTAAAGTATATATGAGTAAACTTGGTCTGACAGTTACCAATGCTTAATCA
GTGAGGCACCTATCTCAGCGATCTGTCTATTTCGTTCATCCATAGTTGCCTGACTCCCCGTCGTGTAGAT
AACTACGATACGGGAGGGCTTACCATCTGGCCCCAGTGCTGCAATGATACCGCGAGACCCACGCTCACCG
GCTCCAGATTTATCAGCAATAAACCAGCCAGCCGGAAGGGCCGAGCGCAGAAGTGGTCCTGCAACTTTAT
CCGCCTCCATCCAGTCTATTAATTGTTGCCGGGAAGCTAGAGTAAGTAGTTCGCCAGTTAATAGTTTGCG
CAACGTTGTTGCCATTGCTACAGGCATCGTGGTGTCACGCTCGTCGTTTGGTATGGCTTCATTCAGCTCC
GGTTCCCAACGATCAAGGCGAGTTACATGATCCCCCATGTTGTGCAAAAAAGCGGTTAGCTCCTTCGGTC
CTCCGATCGTTGTCAGAAGTAAGTTGGCCGCAGTGTTATCACTCATGGTTATGGCAGCACTGCATAATTC
TCTTACTGTCATGCCATCCGTAAGATGCTTTTCTGTGACTGGTGAGTACTCAACCAAGTCATTCTGAGAA
TAGTGTATGCGGCGACCGAGTTGCTCTTGCCCGGCGTCAATACGGGATAATACCGCGCCACATAGCAGAA
CTTTAAAAGTGCTCATCATTGGAAAACGTTCTTCGGGGCGAAAACTCTCAAGGATCTTACCGCTGTTGAG
ATCCAGTTCGATGTAACCCACTCGTGCACCCAACTGATCTTCAGCATCTTTTACTTTCACCAGCGTTTCT
GGGTGAGCAAAAACAGGAAGGCAAAATGCCGCAAAAAAGGGAATAAGGGCGACACGGAAATGTTGAATAC
TCATACTCTTCCTTTTTCAATATTATTGAAGCATTTATCAGGGTTATTGTCTCATGAGCGGATACATATT
TGAATGTATTTAGAAAAATAAACAAATAGGGGTTCCGCGCACATTTCCCCGAAAAGTGCCACCTGACGTC
GACGGATCGGGAGATCTCCCGATCCCCTATGGTGCACTCTCAGTACAATCTGCTCTGATGCCGCATAGTT
AAGCCAGTATCTGCTCCCTGCTTGTGTGTTGGAGGTCGCTGAGTAGTGCGCGAGCAAAATTTAAGCTACA
ACAAGGCAAGGCTTGACCGACAATTGCATGAAGAATCTGCTTAGGGTTAGGCGTTTTGCGCTGCTTCGCG
ATGTACGGGCCAGATATTGACATTGATTATTGACTAGTTATTAATAGTAATCAATTACGGGGTCATTAGT
TCATAGCCCATATATGGAGTTCCGCGTTACATAACTTACGGTAAATGGCCCGCCTGGCTGACCGCCCAAC
GACCCCCGCCCATTGACGTCAATAATGACGTATGTTCCCATAGTAACGCCAATAGGGACTTTCCATTGAC
GTCAATGGGTGGAGTATTTACGGTAAACTGCCCACTTGGCAGTACATCAAGTGTATCATATGCCAAGTAC
GCCCCCTATTGACGTCAATGACGGTAAATGGCCCGCCTGGCATTATGCCCAGTACATGACCTTATGGGAC
TTTCCTACTTGGCAGTACATCTACGTATTAGTCATCGCTATTACCATGGTGATGCGGTTTTGGCAGTACA
TCAATGGGCGTGGATAGCGGTTTGACTCACGGGGATTTCCAAGTCTCCACCCCATTGACGTCAATGGGAG
TTTGTTTTGGCACCAAAATCAACGGGACTTTCCAAAATGTCGTAACAACTCCGCCCCATTGACGCAAATG
GGCGGTAGGCGTGTACGGTGGGAGGTCTATATAAGCAGCGCGTTTTGCCTGTACTGGGTCTCTCTGGTTA
GACCAGATCTGAGCCTGGGAGCTCTCTGGCTAACTAGGGAACCCACTGCTTAAGCCTCAATAAAGCTTGC
CTTGAGTGCTTCAAGTAGTGTGTGCCCGTCTGTTGTGTGACTCTGGTAACTAGAGATCCCTCAGACCCTT
TTAGTCAGTGTGGAAAATCTCTAGCAGTGGCGCCCGAACAGGGACTTGAAAGCGAAAGGGAAACCAGAGG
AGCTCTCTCGACGCAGGACTCGGCTTGCTGAAGCGCGCACGGCAAGAGGCGAGGGGCGGCGACTGGTGAG
TACGCCAAAAATTTTGACTAGCGGAGGCTAGAAGGAGAGAGATGGGTGCGAGAGCGTCAGTATTAAGCGG
GGGAGAATTAGATCGCGATGGGAAAAAATTCGGTTAAGGCCAGGGGGAAAGAAAAAATATAAATTAAAAC
ATATAGTATGGGCAAGCAGGGAGCTAGAACGATTCGCAGTTAATCCTGGCCTGTTAGAAACATCAGAAGG
CTGTAGACAAATACTGGGACAGCTACAACCATCCCTTCAGACAGGATCAGAAGAACTTAGATCATTATAT
AATACAGTAGCAACCCTCTATTGTGTGCATCAAAGGATAGAGATAAAAGACACCAAGGAAGCTTTAGACA
AGATAGAGGAAGAGCAAAACAAAAGTAAGACCACCGCACAGCAAGCGGCCGCTGATCTTCAGACCTGGAG
GAGGAGATATGAGGGACAATTGGAGAAGTGAATTATATAAATATAAAGTAGTAAAAATTGAACCATTAGG
AGTAGCACCCACCAAGGCAAAGAGAAGAGTGGTGCAGAGAGAAAAAAGAGCAGTGGGAATAGGAGCTTTG
TTCCTTGGGTTCTTGGGAGCAGCAGGAAGCACTATGGGCGCAGCGTCAATGACGCTGACGGTACAGGCCA
GACAATTATTGTCTGGTATAGTGCAGCAGCAGAACAATTTGCTGAGGGCTATTGAGGCGCAACAGCATCT
GTTGCAACTCACAGTCTGGGGCATCAAGCAGCTCCAGGCAAGAATCCTGGCTGTGGAAAGATACCTAAAG
GATCAACAGCTCCTGGGGATTTGGGGTTGCTCTGGAAAACTCATTTGCACCACTGCTGTGCCTTGGAATG
CTAGTTGGAGTAATAAATCTCTGGAACAGATTTGGAATCACACGACCTGGATGGAGTGGGACAGAGAAAT
TAACAATTACACAAGCTTAATACACTCCTTAATTGAAGAATCGCAAAACCAGCAAGAAAAGAATGAACAA
GAATTATTGGAATTAGATAAATGGGCAAGTTTGTGGAATTGGTTTAACATAACAAATTGGCTGTGGTATA
TAAAATTATTCATAATGATAGTAGGAGGCTTGGTAGGTTTAAGAATAGTTTTTGCTGTACTTTCTATAGT
GAATAGAGTTAGGCAGGGATATTCACCATTATCGTTTCAGACCCACCTCCCAACCCCGAGGGGACCCGAC
AGGCCCGAAGGAATAGAAGAAGAAGGTGGAGAGAGAGACAGAGACAGATCCATTCGATTAGTGAACGGAT
CGGCACTGCGTGCGCCAATTCTGCAGACAAATGGCAGTATTCATCCACAATTTTAAAAGAAAAGGGGGGA
TTGGGGGGTACAGTGCAGGGGAAAGAATAGTAGACATAATAGCAACAGACATACAAACTAAAGAATTACA
AAAACAAATTACAAAAATTCAAAATTTTCGGGTTTATTACAGGGACAGCAGAGATCCAGTTTGGTTAATT
AAGGTACCGGGAGGTGGTCCCTGCAGTTACGCCAATGATAACCCCCGCCAGAAAAATCTTAGTAGCCTTC
CCTTTTTGTTTTCCGTGCCCCAACTCGGCGGATTGACTCGGCCCCTTCCGGAAACACCCGAATCAACTTC
TAGTCAAATTATTGTTCACGCCGCAATGACCCACCCCTGGCCCGCGTCTGTGGAACTGACCCCTGGTGTA
CAGGAGAGTTCGCTGCTGAAAGTGGTCCCAAAGGGGTACTAGTTTTTAAGCTCCCAACTCCCCCTCCCCC
AGCGTCTGGAGGATTCCACACCCTCGCACCGCAGGGGCGAGGAAGTGGGCGGAGTCCGGTTTTGGCGCCA
GCCGCTGAGGCTGCCAAGCAGAAAAGCCACCGCTGAGGAGACTCCGGTCACTGTCCTCGCCCCGCCTCCC
CCTTCCCTCCCCTTGGGGACCACCGGGCGCCACGCCGCGAACGGTAAGTGCCGCGGTCGTCGGCGCCTCC
GCCCTCCCCCTAGGGCCCCAATTCCCAGCGGGCGCGGCGCGCGGCCCCGCGCGCAGCTCCCGGCTCCCTC
CCCCTTCGGATGTGGCTTGAGCTGTAGGCGCGGAGGCTAGCCTAGATTCGAGTTTACTCCCTATCAGTGA
TAGAGAACGTATGAAGAGTTTACTCCCTATCAGTGATAGAGAACGTATGCAGACTTTACTCCCTATCAGT
GATAGAGAACGTATAAGGAGTTTACTCCCTATCAGTGATAGAGAACGTATGACCAGTTTACTCCCTATCA
GTGATAGAGAACGTATCTACAGTTTACTCCCTATCAGTGATAGAGAACGTATATCCAGTTTACTCCCTAT
CAGTGATAGAGAACGTATGTCGAGGTAGGCGTGTACGGTGGGCGCCTATAAAAGCAGAGCTCGTTTAGTG
AACCGTCAGATCGCCTGGAGCAATTCCACAACACTTTTGTCTTATACTT
